>Addgene plasmid #147386 | pAc5.1B-EGFP-CeAIN2_254-400-DmGW182_635-1384-F961A_R | depositor full sequence | sequence record 289833 | Full Sequence
CTTCAAGGAATTAATTCTATATTCTAAAAACACAAATGATACTTCTAAAAAAAATCATGAATGGCATCAA
CTCTGAATCAAATCTTTGCAGATGCACCTACTTCTCATTTCCACTGTCACATCATTTTTCCAGATCTCGC
TGCCTGTTATGTGGCCCACAAACCAAGACACGTTTTATGGCCATTAAAGCTGGCTGATCGTCGCCAAACA
CCAAATACATATCAATATGTACATTCGAGAAAGAAGCGATCAAAGAAGCGTCTTCGGGCGAGTAGGAGAA
TGCGGAGGAGAAGGAGAACGAGCTGATCTAGTATCTCTCCACAATCCAATGCCAACTGACCAACTGGCCA
TATTCGGAGCAATTTGAAGCCAATTTCCATCGCCTGGCGATCGCTCCATTCTTGGCTATATGTTTTTCAC
CGTTCCCGGGGCCATTTTCAAAGACTCGTCGGTAAGATAAGATTGTGTCACTCGCTGTCTCTCTTCATTT
GTCGAAGAATGCTGAGGAATTTCGCGATGACGTCGGCGAGTATTTTGAAGAATGAGAATAATTTGTATTT
ATACGAAAATCAGTTAGTGGAATTTTCTACAAAAACATGTTATCTATAGATAATTTTGTTGCAAAATATG
TTGACTATGACAAAGATTGTATGTATATACCTTTAATGTATTCTCATTTTCTTATGTATTTATAATGGCA
ATGATGATACTGATGATATTTTAAGATGATGCCAGACCACAGGCTGATTTCTGCGTCTTTTGCCGAACGC
AGTGCATGTGCGGTTGTTGTTTTTTGGAATAGTTTCAATTTTCGGACTGTCCGCTTTGATTTCAGTTTCT
TGGCTTATTCAAAAAGCAAAGTAAAGCCAAAAAAGCGAGATGGCAATACCAAATGCGGCAAAACGGTAGT
GGAAGGAAAGGGGTGCGGGGCAGCGGAAGGAAGGGTGGGGCGGGGCGTGGCGGGGTCTGTGGCTGGGCGC
GACGTCACCGACGTTGGAGCCACTCCTTTGACCATGTGTGCGTGTGTGTATTATTCGTGTCTCGCCACTC
GCCGGTTGTTTTTTTCTTTTTATCTCGCTCTCTCTAGCGCCATCTCGTACGCATGCTCAACGCACCGCAT
GTTGCCGTGTCCTTTATGCGTCATTTTGGCTCGAAATAGGCAATTATTTAAACAAAGATTAGTCAACGAA
AACGCTAAAATAAATAAGTCTACAATATGGTTACTTATTGCCATGTGTGTGCAGCCAACGATAGCAACAA
AAGCAACAACACAGTGGCTTTCCCTCTTTCACTTTTTGTTTGCAAGCGCGTGCGAGCAAGACGGCACGAC
CGGCAAACGCAATTACGCTGACAAAGAGCAGACGAAGTTTTGGCCGAAAAACATCAAGGCGCCTGATACG
AATGCATTTGCAATAACAATTGCGATATTTAATATTGTTTATGAAGCTGTTTGACTTCAAAACACACAAA
AAAAAAAATAAAACAAATTATTTGAAAGAGAATTAGGAATCGGACAGCTTATCGTTACGGGCTAACAGCA
CACCGAGACGAAATAGCTTACCTGACGTCACAGCCTCTGGAAGAACTGCCGCCAAGCAGAGAGAGAGAGA
AAAAGAGGGAGAGCAGCTTAGACCGCATGTGCTTGTGTGTGAGGCGTCTCTCTCTTCGTCTCCTGTTTGC
GCAAACGCATAGACTGCACTGAGAAAATCGATTACCTATTTTTTATGAATGAATATTTGCACTATTACTA
TTCAAAACTATTAAGATAGCAATCACATTCAATAGCCAAATACTATACCACCTGAGCGATGCAACGAAAT
GATCAATTTGAGCAAAAATGCTGCATATTTAGGACGGCATCATTATAGAAATGCTTCTTGCTGTGTACTT
TTCTCTCGTCTGGCAGCTGTTTCGCCGTTATTGTTAAAACCGGCTTAAGTTAGGTGTGTTTTCTACGACT
AGTGATGCCCCTACTAGAAGATGTGTGTTGCACAAATGTCCCTGAATAACCAATTTGAAGTGCAGATAGC
AGTAAACGTAAGCTAATATGAATATTATTTAACTGTAATGTTTTAATATCGCTGGACATTACTAATAAAC
CCACTATAAACACATGTACATATGTATGTTTTGGCATACAATGAGTAGTTGGGGAAAAAATGTGTAAAAG
CACCGTGACCATCACAGCATAAAGATAACCAGCTGAAGTATCGAATATGAGTAACCCCCAAATTGAATCA
CATGCCGCAACTGATAGGACCCATGGAAGTACACTCTTCATGGCGATATACAAGACACACACAAGCACGA
ACACCCAGTTGCGGAGGAAATTCTCCGTAAATGAAAACCCAATCGGCGAACAATTCATACCCATATATGG
TAAAAGTTTTGAACGCGACTTGAGAGCGGAGAGCATTGCGGCTGATAAGGTTTTAGCGCTAAGCGGGCTT
TATAAAACGGGCTGCGGGACCAGTTTTCATATCACTACCGTTTGAGTTCTTGTGCTGTGTGGATACTCCT
CCCGACACAAAGCCGCTCCATCAGCCAGCAGTCGTCTAATCCAGAGACCCCGGATCGGGGTACCAACATG
GTGAGCAAGGGCGAGGAGCTGTTCACCGGGGTGGTGCCCATCCTGGTCGAGCTGGACGGCGACGTAAACG
GCCACAAGTTCAGCGTGTCCGGCGAGGGCGAGGGCGATGCCACCTACGGCAAGCTGACCCTGAAGTTCAT
CTGCACCACCGGCAAGCTGCCCGTGCCCTGGCCCACCCTCGTGACCACCCTGACCTACGGCGTGCAGTGC
TTCAGCCGCTACCCCGACCACATGAAGCAGCACGACTTCTTCAAGTCCGCCATGCCCGAAGGCTACGTCC
AGGAGCGCACCATCTTCTTCAAGGACGACGGCAACTACAAGACCCGCGCCGAGGTGAAGTTCGAGGGCGA
CACCCTGGTGAACCGCATCGAGCTGAAGGGCATCGACTTCAAGGAGGACGGCAACATCCTGGGGCACAAG
CTGGAGTACAACTACAACAGCCACAACGTCTATATCATGGCCGACAAGCAGAAGAACGGCATCAAGGTGA
ACTTCAAGATCCGCCACAACATCGAGGACGGCAGCGTGCAGCTCGCCGACCACTACCAGCAGAACACCCC
CATCGGCGACGGCCCCGTGCTGCTGCCCGACAACCACTACCTGAGCACCCAGTCCGCCCTGAGCAAAGAC
CCCAACGAGAAGCGCGATCACATGGTCCTGCTGGAGTTCGTGACCGCCGCCGGGATCACTCTCGGCATGG
ACGAGCTGTACAAGCCAAGCTTAATGGATGATTATTCAATGTGGACTGATGAGAATGATGAAGACGCGAA
AAAGAAAAAATCGTTGAGAGATAAGGGATTGAGTGGATGGGGTGATGCTGATGTATCAAACAGTAAACCA
ATTCGCCGTTGGATTGTGCCAGAAGGCCAAGAAGAAGACTTTGAAACGGCAATGGAACGATGTCCAAGTC
ATTTGAAAAAGAAAGCATTGAATGAAGAAGCTCTTCGTCGACGTTTAACATCTGAAAATCCACAAATAGT
GGCACAAGCTCAACAACAAGCCGAAGAAGAGGCGAATGCTATGATGAGGATTGGACGAAGACCCATTGTT
CCCAGTGGATGGGGTGATATTCCATCTGAAATTAGTACTGACAAGTCAGAATTCGATCAAAGCTCGTCAC
GTGGTTGGGATGAAGGAAGTATAAGCGGTGGTGGAAGTTGCGGCCGCCATAATAACCTTATGAATAACAT
GGGAGGTACCGCTGTTACTGGAGGTAACAACAATACAAACATGACAGCTTTACAGGTGCAAAAGTATTTA
AATCAAGGGCAACATGGTGTCGCTGTTGGACCGCAAGCCGTTGGTAATTCTTCAGCAGTATCTGTCGGAT
TTGGTCAGAACACGTCTAACGCAGCAGTGGCAGGAGCAGCCTCTGCAAATATAGCAGCAAATACAAACAA
CCAACCGTCTGGTCAGCAAATTCGCATGCTAGGCCAGCAAATTCAGTTGGCCATTCATAGTGGTTTCATA
TCTAGTCAGATATTGACTCAACCGCTAACTCAAACAACCCTTAACCTTTTAAACCAACTTCTTAGCAATA
TTAAGCATCTCCAGGCTGCACAGCAATCCCTTACCCGCGGGGGAAATGTCAATCCAATGGCAGTGAATGT
GGCTATATCTAAATACAAGCAGCAAATCCAGAATTTACAGAACCAGATAAGTGCACAACAGGCTGTGTAT
GTAAAACAGCAAAATATGCAACCAACTTCACAACAACAACAGCCCCAACAACAGCAACTTCCTTCTGTTC
ATCTAAGTAACTCAGGCAACGACTATTTAAGAGGTCACGATGCAATAAATAATTTGCAAAGCAACTTTTC
TGAGCTCAATATTAATAAGCCAAGTGGATATCAAGGAGCGTCCAATCAACAATCCCGATTAAATCAGTGG
AAGCTTCCAGTATTAGATAAGGAGATCAACTCTGACAGTACGGAATTTTCTCGTGCCCCAGGTGCAACGA
AACAAAATTTGACGGCCAACACAAGCAACATAAACTCTTTGGGTCTTCAAAACGATAGTACATGGTCAAC
TGGACGCAGTATTGGTGACGGTTGGCCTGATCCCTCATCTGATAACGAGAATAAAGACTGGTCTGTTGCT
CAGCCAACTTCAGCAGCAACTGCTTACACTGATCTGGTCCAAGAGGCTGAGCCAGGCAAGCCATGGAAGG
GTTCACAGATCAAAAGCATAGAAGATGATCCCAGCATTACACCAGGAAGCGTTGCTAGATCTCCATTGTC
TATTAATTCGACGCCAAAAGATGCTGACATATTTGCCAATACCGGTAAAAATTCACCGACTGATTTACCG
CCACTAAGTTTATCGTCGTCTACATGGAGTTTTAATCCAAACCAAAATTATCCGAGTCACAGTTGGTCTG
ACAATAGTCAACAATGTACCGCCACTTCGGAGCTTTGGACAAGCCCGCTAAATAAATCATCGTCTCGAGG
TCCCCCGCCAGGATTGACTGCCAATTCAAATAAATCTGCAAATAGTAATGCGTCAACGCCAACAACTATT
ACCGGAGGTGCGAATGGATGGTTACAGCCTCGAAGTGGCGGTGTTCAAACCACAAACACTAATTGGACAG
GTGGTAACACCACTTGGGGCTCCAGTTGGTTGCTTTTGAAAAATCTAACAGCACAGATTGATGGTCCTAC
TTTGCGTACACTGTGTATGCAGCATGGGCCCCTTGTCAGCTTTCACCCGTATTTGAACCAAGGAATTGCC
TTATGTAAATATACTACTCGTGAGGAGGCGAACAAGGCGCAAATGGCGTTAAACAACTGTGTCCTCGCCA
ACACCACAATATTTGCTGAATCTCCCAGCGAGAACGAGGTGCAAAGCATTATGCAGCACTTACCACAAAC
TCCTTCCTCTACAAGCTCTAGTGGAACTAGTGGTGGCAACGTCGGAGGCGTCGGCACTTCAGCCAATAAT
GCAAACAGTGGTTCTGCAGCTTGTCTGTCCGGAAACAATAGCGGCAACGGAAACGGCAGCGCGAGCGGCG
CCGGCAGCGGCAACAATGGCAACAGTAGCTGCAACAACAGTGCCGCCGGGGGGGGCAGCAGCAGCAACAA
CACGATTACCACTGTAGCAAATTCGAATCTTGTTGGTTCTAGTGGCTCTGTCTCAAATTCCTCTGGCGTT
ACTGCTAACTCTAGTACTGTTTCTGTAGTTAGTTGTACAGCGAGTGGGAATTCCATAAATGGGGCAGGTA
CTGCAAACAGTTCTGGTTCAAAGAGTAGTGCAAACAATTTAGCTAGCGGCCAGTCTAGCGCTTCTAACTT
AACTAATAGCACCAATTCAACATGGCGACAAACTAGCCAAAACCAAGCTCTTCAAAGTCAAAGCAGGCCA
TCAGGCAGAGAAGCTGACTTTGATTATATATCTCTCGTTTATTCCATTGTTGATGATTAATCTAGAGGGC
CCGCGGTTCGAAGGTAAGCCTATCCCTAACCCTCTCCTCGGTCTCGATTCTACGCGTACCGGTCATCATC
ACCATCACCATTGAGTTTAAACCCGCTGATCAGCCTCGACTGTGCCTTCTAAGGCCTGAGCTCGCTGATC
AGCCTCGATCGAGGATCCAGACATGATAAGATACATTGATGAGTTTGGACAAACCACAACTAGAATGCAG
TGAAAAAAATGCTTTATTTGTGAAATTTGTGATGCTATTGCTTTATTTGTAACCATTATAAGCTGCAATA
AACAAGTTAACAACAACAATTGCATTCATTTTATGTTTCAGGTTCAGGGGGAGGTGTGGGAGGTTTTTTA
AAGCAAGTAAAACCTCTACAAATGTGGTATGGCTGATTATGATCAGTCGACCGATGCCCTTGAGAGCCTT
CAACCCAGTCAGCTCCTTCCGGTGGGCGCGGGGCATGACTATCGTCGCCGCACTTATGACTGTCTTCTTT
ATCATGCAACTCGTAGGACAGGTGCCGGCAGCGCTCTGGGTCATTTTCGGCGAGGACCGCTTTCGCTGGA
GCGCGACGATGATCGGCCTGTCGCTTGCGGTATTCGGAATCTTGCACGCCCTCGCTCAAGCCTTCGTCAC
TGGTCCCGCCACCAAACGTTTCGGCGAGAAGCAGGCCATTATCGCCGGCATGGCGGCCGACGCGCTGGGC
TACGTCTTGCTGGCGTTCGCGACGCGAGGCTGGATGGCCTTCCCCATTATGATTCTTCTCGCTTCCGGCG
GCATCGGGATGCCCGCGTTGCAGGCCATGCTGTCCAGGCAGGTAGATGACGACCATCAGGGACAGCTTCA
AGGATCGCTCGCGGCTCTTACCAGCCAGCAAAAGGCCAGGAACCGTAAAAAGGCCGCGTTGCTGGCGTTT
TTCCATAGGCTCCGCCCCCCTGACGAGCATCACAAAAATCGACGCTCAAGTCAGAGGTGGCGAAACCCGA
CAGGACTATAAAGATACCAGGCGTTTCCCCCTGGAAGCTCCCTCGTGCGCTCTCCTGTTCCGACCCTGCC
GCTTACCGGATACCTGTCCGCCTTTCTCCCTTCGGGAAGCGTGGCGCTTTCTCAATGCTCACGCTGTAGG
TATCTCAGTTCGGTGTAGGTCGTTCGCTCCAAGCTGGGCTGTGTGCACGAACCCCCCGTTCAGCCCGACC
GCTGCGCCTTATCCGGTAACTATCGTCTTGAGTCCAACCCGGTAAGACACGACTTATCGCCACTGGCAGC
AGCCACTGGTAACAGGATTAGCAGAGCGAGGTATGTAGGCGGTGCTACAGAGTTCTTGAAGTGGTGGCCT
AACTACGGCTACACTAGAAGGACAGTATTTGGTATCTGCGCTCTGCTGAAGCCAGTTACCTTCGGAAAAA
GAGTTGGTAGCTCTTGATCCGGCAAACAAACCACCGCTGGTAGCGGTGGTTTTTTTGTTTGCAAGCAGCA
GATTACGCGCAGAAAAAAAGGATCTCAAGAAGATCCTTTGATCTTTTCTACGGGGTCTGACGCTCAGTGG
AACGAAAACTCACGTTAAGGGATTTTGGTCATGAGATTATCAAAAAGGATCTTCACCTAGATCCTTTTAA
ATTAAAAATGAAGTTTTAAATCAATCTAAAGTATATATGAGTAAACTTGGTCTGACAGTTACCAATGCTT
AATCAGTGAGGCACCTATCTCAGCGATCTGTCTATTTCGTTCATCCATAGTTGCCTGACTCCCCGTCGTG
TAGATAACTACGATACGGGAGGGCTTACCATCTGGCCCCAGTGCTGCAATGATACCGCGAGACCCACGCT
CACCGGCTCCAGATTTATCAGCAATAAACCAGCCAGCCGGAAGGGCCGAGCGCAGAAGTGGTCCTGCAAC
TTTATCCGCCTCCATCCAGTCTATTAATTGTTGCCGGGAAGCTAGAGTAAGTAGTTCGCCAGTTAATAGT
TTGCGCAACGTTGTTGCCATTGCTGCAGGCATCGTGGTGTCACGCTCGTCGTTTGGTATGGCTTCATTCA
GCTCCGGTTCCCAACGATCAAGGCGAGTTACATGATCCCCCATGTTGTGCAAAAAAGCGGTTAGCTCCTT
CGGTCCTCCGATCGTTGTCAGAAGTAAGTTGGCCGCAGTGTTATCACTCATGGTTATGGCAGCACTGCAT
AATTCTCTTACTGTCATGCCATCCGTAAGATGCTTTTCTGTGACTGGTGAGTACTCAACCAAGTCATTCT
GAGAATAGTGTATGCGGCGACCGAGTTGCTCTTGCCCGGCGTCAACACGGGATAATACCGCGCCACATAG
CAGAACTTTAAAAGTGCTCATCATTGGAAAACGTTCTTCGGGGCGAAAACTCTCAAGGATCTTACCGCTG
TTGAGATCCAGTTCGATGTAACCCACTCGTGCACCCAACTGATCTTCAGCATCTTTTACTTTCACCAGCG
TTTCTGGGTGAGCAAAAACAGGAAGGCAAAATGCCGCAAAAAAGGGAATAAGGGCGACACGGAAATGTTG
AATACTCATACTCTTCCTTTTTCAATATTATTGAAGCATTTATCAGGGTTATTGTCTCATGAGCGGATAC
ATATTTGAATGTATTTAGAAAAATAAACAAATAGGGGTTCCGCGCACATTTCCCCGAAAAGTGCCACCTG
ACGTCTAAGAAACCATTATTATCATGACATTAACCTATAAAAATAGGCGTATCACGAGGCCCTTTCGT
Features (pLannotate 1.2.2; 10 found; start..end, strand, type, name):
     56..2568    +  promoter       Ac5 promoter: Drosophila melanogaster actin 5C promoter
   2588..3304    +  CDS            EGFP: EGFP is a basic (constitutively fluorescent) green fluorescent protein published in 1996, derived from Aequorea victoria. It is reported to be a rapidly-maturing weak dimer with moderate acid sensitivity.
   3728..6007    +  CDS            gw (fragment): GAWKY_DROME - Also known as GW182 From Drosophila melanogaster (Fruit fly).
   6033..6074    +  CDS            V5 tag: epitope tag from simian virus 5
   6174..6308    -  polyA_signal   SV40 poly(A) signal: SV40 polyadenylation signal
   6331..6415    -  CDS            large T antigen (fragment): large T antigen from SV40 (simian virus 40)
   6416..6886    +  CDS            TcR (fragment): tetracycline efflux protein; tet; confers resistance to tetracycline
   6930..7518    -  rep_origin     ori: high-copy-number ColE1/pMB1/pBR322/pUC origin of replication
   7689..8549    -  CDS            AmpR: β-lactamase; bla; confers resistance to ampicillin, carbenicillin, and related antibiotics
   8550..8654    -  promoter       AmpR promoter: bla
