[The description below was written by a language model from this plasmid's Addgene catalogue record and pLannotate feature annotations shown in this document.]
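Description:
pAc5.1B-EGFP-CeAIN2_254-400-DmGW182_635-1384-F961A_R is an 8,748 nt insect expression plasmid. The catalogue lists the backbone as unknown, although the name and annotated features point to a pAc5.1-type vector. It is propagated in E. coli through a ColE1/pUC-family origin and selected with ampicillin via the β-lactamase gene and its bla promoter. The annotation describes the origin as a high-copy type, but the catalogue records the plasmid as low copy. Short fragments of a tetracycline resistance gene and SV40 large T antigen are also annotated; these look like non-functional backbone remnants. No selectable marker for insect cells is annotated.

Expression is driven by the constitutive Drosophila melanogaster actin 5C (Ac5) promoter, followed by an EGFP coding sequence placed upstream of the insert as an N-terminal fluorescent tag. The insert is a chimera that joins residues 254–400 of C. elegans AIN-2 to residues 635–1384 of Drosophila GW182 (gawky) carrying an F961A substitution. The feature table annotates only the gw fragment. The unannotated stretch between EGFP and gw presumably holds the AIN-2 segment, though this is not confirmed by the annotation. A V5 epitope tag lies downstream of the insert, but the record does not show whether it is in frame and translated. An SV40 polyadenylation signal follows.

The stated purpose is insect cell expression of this chimeric protein. The associated publication examines how GW182 interactions with PABP and deadenylases contribute to translational repression and degradation of miRNA targets. The depositor sequence may be theoretical or only partly verified.
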