Addgene plasmid #147386: pAc5.1B-EGFP-CeAIN2_254-400-DmGW182_635-1384-F961A_R
Purpose: Insect Expression of CeAIN2_254-400-DmGW182_635-1384-F961A
Depositing lab: Elisa Izaurralde. Depositing organization: Max Planck Institute for Developmental Biology. Publication: The interactions of GW182 proteins with PABP and deadenylases are required for both translational repression and degradation of miRNA targets. Huntzinger E, Kuzuoglu-Ozturk D, Braun JE, Eulalio A, Wohlbold L, Izaurralde E. Nucleic Acids Res. 2013 Jan;41(2):978-94. doi: 10.1093/nar/gks1078. Epub 2012 Nov 21. PubMed 23172285.
Backbone
  Vector backbone: Unknown
  Vector type: Insect Expression
Growth in bacteria
  Bacterial resistance: Ampicillin, 100 μg/mL
  Growth temperature: 37°C
  Growth strain: DH5alpha
  Copy number: Low Copy
Gene/Insert
  Gene/Insert name: CeAIN2_254-400-DmGW182_635-1384-F961A
  Species: D. melanogaster (fly), C. elegans (nematode)
  Entrez Gene: gw (a.k.a. Dmel_CG31992, CG11484, CG31992, CG9905, Dmel\CG31992, GQ182, GW, GW182, Gw, Gw182, anon-EST:Posey205, dGW182, gw182)
  Cloning method: Unknown
Terms and licenses: Academic/Nonprofit Terms; Industry Terms: Not Available to Industry
Depositor comments: Plasmids from this collection were made available to the research community and donated after the lab closed. Please note that the sequence provided by the depositing laboratory may be theoretical/predicted or based on Sanger sequencing results. There may be discrepancies between sequencing results obtained by Addgene and the depositor sequence. If an Addgene verified sequence is not available, please contact before placing your order to request that our lab fully sequence the plasmid.
How to cite: pAc5.1B-EGFP-CeAIN2_254-400-DmGW182_635-1384-F961A_R was a gift from Elisa Izaurralde (Addgene plasmid # 147386 ; http://n2t.net/addgene:147386 ; RRID:Addgene_147386)
